Addgene plasmid #41084: FUW-TetO-Gata4
Depositing lab: Rudolf Jaenisch. Depositing organization: Whitehead Institute for Biomedical Research. Publication: Direct Reprogramming of Fibroblasts into Embryonic Sertoli-like Cells by Defined Factors. Buganim Y, Itskovich E, Hu YC, Cheng AW, Ganz K, Sarkar S, Fu D, Welstead GG, Page DC, Jaenisch R. Cell Stem Cell. 2012 Sep 7;11(3):373-86. 10.1016/j.stem.2012.07.019 PubMed 22958931.
Backbone
  Vector backbone: FUW-TetO
  Backbone size w/o insert (bp): 8339
  Total vector size (bp): 9739
  Vector type: Mammalian Expression, Lentiviral
Growth in bacteria
  Bacterial resistance: Ampicillin, 100 μg/mL
  Growth temperature: 37°C
  Growth strain: Stbl3
  Copy number: High Copy
Gene/Insert
  Gene/Insert name: Gata4
  Species: M. musculus (mouse)
  Insert size (bp): 1400
  Entrez Gene: Gata4 (a.k.a. Gata-4)
  Promoter: TetO + minimal CMV
  Cloning method: Restriction Enzyme; 5′ cloning site EcoRI (not destroyed); 3′ cloning site EcoRI (not destroyed)
  Sequencing primers: 5′ CGC CTG GAG ACG CCA TCC ACG CTG; 3′ AGA ATA CCA GTC AAT CTT TCA C
Terms and licenses: Academic/Nonprofit Terms; Industry Terms: Not Available to Industry
How to cite: FUW-TetO-Gata4 was a gift from Rudolf Jaenisch (Addgene plasmid # 41084 ; http://n2t.net/addgene:41084 ; RRID:Addgene_41084)
