[The description below was written by a language model from this plasmid's Addgene catalogue record and the feature table of its GenBank file.]
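Description:
FUW-TetO-Gata4 is an HIV-1-based lentiviral transfer plasmid for doxycycline-inducible expression of mouse Gata4 in mammalian cells, built on the FUW-TetO backbone. In bacteria it is maintained through a high-copy ColE1/pUC-type origin and selected with ampicillin (AmpR/bla); an f1 origin is also present. Outside the viral cassette, the backbone carries a BleoR (Zeocin resistance) gene under SV40 and EM7 promoters with an SV40 poly(A) signal. Because this marker lies beyond the downstream LTR, it would not be packaged into viral genomes.

Genomic RNA is transcribed from a CMV enhancer/promoter fused to a truncated 5' LTR, followed by the Psi packaging signal, the Rev response element for nuclear export, and the cPPT/CTS. The expression unit consists of an array of tet operator sites (six are annotated) placed upstream of a minimal CMV promoter. This promoter is silent on its own and becomes active only when a tetracycline-controlled transactivator such as rtTA is supplied from a separate construct, since none is encoded here. The Gata4 insert, about 1.4 kb and cloned at EcoRI sites on both sides, is not annotated in the feature table. It presumably occupies the unlabelled interval between the minimal promoter and the WPRE, which enhances transcript stability and expression. A second truncated LTR and a bGH poly(A) signal close the cassette. No tag or reporter is recorded. The held sequence is slightly longer (9860 bp) than the catalogue total (9739 bp).

The associated publication concerns direct reprogramming of fibroblasts into embryonic Sertoli-like cells by defined factors, which suggests use of this vector to deliver inducible Gata4 as one such factor.
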