LOCUS       Exported 9860 bp ds-DNA circular SYN 27-MAY-2022
DEFINITION  synthetic circular DNA
ACCESSION   .
VERSION     .
KEYWORDS    FUW-TetO-Gata4
SOURCE      synthetic DNA construct
  ORGANISM  synthetic DNA construct
REFERENCE   1 (bases 1 to 9860)
  AUTHORS   Buganim Y, Itskovich E, Hu YC, Cheng AW, Ganz K, Sarkar S, Fu D,
            Welstead GG, Page DC, Jaenisch R
  TITLE     Direct Reprogramming of Fibroblasts into Embryonic Sertoli-like
            Cells by Defined Factors.
  JOURNAL   Cell Stem Cell. 2012 Sep 7;11(3):373-86.
  PUBMED    22958931
REFERENCE   2 (bases 1 to 9860)
  AUTHORS   .
  TITLE     Direct Submission
  JOURNAL   Exported May 27, 2022 from SnapGene Server 1.1.58
            http://www.snapgene.com
FEATURES             Location/Qualifiers
     source          1..9860
                     /organism="synthetic DNA construct"
                     /mol_type="other DNA"
     enhancer        133..512
                     /label=CMV enhancer
                     /note="human cytomegalovirus immediate early enhancer"
     promoter        514..712
                     /label=CMV promoter
                     /note="human cytomegalovirus (CMV) immediate early
                     promoter"
     primer_bind     667..687
                     /label=CMV-F
                     /note="Human CMV immediate early promoter, forward primer"
     LTR             730..910
                     /label=5' LTR (truncated)
                     /note="truncated 5' long terminal repeat (LTR) from HIV-1"
     misc_feature    957..1082
                     /label=HIV-1 Psi
                     /note="packaging signal of human immunodeficiency virus
                     type 1"
     misc_feature    1575..1808
                     /label=RRE
                     /note="The Rev response element (RRE) of HIV-1 allows for
                     Rev-dependent mRNA export from the nucleus to the
                     cytoplasm."
     CDS             1993..2037
                     /codon_start=1
                     /product="antigenic peptide corresponding to amino acids
                     655 to 669 of the HIV envelope protein gp41 (Lutje Hulsik
                     et al., 2013)"
                     /label=gp41 peptide
                     /note="recognized by the 2H10 single-chain llama nanobody"
                     /translation="KNEQELLELDKWASL"
     misc_feature    2335..2452
                     /label=cPPT/CTS
                     /note="central polypurine tract and central termination
                     sequence of HIV-1"
     protein_bind    2509..2527
                     /gene="tetO"
                     /label=tet operator
                     /bound_moiety="tetracycline repressor TetR"
                     /note="bacterial operator O2 for the tetR and tetA genes"
     protein_bind    2551..2569
                     /gene="tetO"
                     /label=tet operator
                     /bound_moiety="tetracycline repressor TetR"
                     /note="bacterial operator O2 for the tetR and tetA genes"
     protein_bind    2593..2611
                     /gene="tetO"
                     /label=tet operator
                     /bound_moiety="tetracycline repressor TetR"
                     /note="bacterial operator O2 for the tetR and tetA genes"
     protein_bind    2635..2653
                     /gene="tetO"
                     /label=tet operator
                     /bound_moiety="tetracycline repressor TetR"
                     /note="bacterial operator O2 for the tetR and tetA genes"
     protein_bind    2677..2695
                     /gene="tetO"
                     /label=tet operator
                     /bound_moiety="tetracycline repressor TetR"
                     /note="bacterial operator O2 for the tetR and tetA genes"
     protein_bind    2719..2737
                     /gene="tetO"
                     /label=tet operator
                     /bound_moiety="tetracycline repressor TetR"
                     /note="bacterial operator O2 for the tetR and tetA genes"
     promoter        2770..2808
                     /label=minimal CMV promoter
                     /note="human cytomegalovirus (CMV) immediate early
                     promoter"
     primer_bind     2805..2829
                     /label=LNCX
                     /note="Human CMV promoter, forward primer"
     misc_feature    4447..5035
                     /label=WPRE
                     /note="woodchuck hepatitis virus posttranscriptional
                     regulatory element"
     primer_bind     complement(4500..4520)
                     /label=WPRE-R
                     /note="WPRE, reverse primer"
     CDS             complement(4918..4929)
                     /codon_start=1
                     /product="Factor Xa recognition and cleavage site"
                     /label=Factor Xa site
                     /translation="IEGR"
     primer_bind     complement(5038..5054)
                     /label=KS primer
                     /note="common sequencing primer, one of multiple similar
                     variants"
     primer_bind     complement(5039..5055)
                     /label=pBluescriptKS
                     /note="For pBluescript vector"
     LTR             5560..5740
                     /label=5' LTR (truncated)
                     /note="truncated 5' long terminal repeat (LTR) from HIV-1"
     primer_bind     complement(5766..5783)
                     /label=BGH-rev
                     /note="Bovine growth hormone terminator, reverse primer.
                     Also called BGH reverse"
     polyA_signal    5772..5996
                     /label=bGH poly(A) signal
                     /note="bovine growth hormone polyadenylation signal"
     rep_origin      6042..6470
                     /direction=RIGHT
                     /label=f1 ori
                     /note="f1 bacteriophage origin of replication; arrow
                     indicates direction of (+) strand synthesis"
     primer_bind     complement(6129..6148)
                     /label=F1ori-R
                     /note="F1 origin, reverse primer"
     primer_bind     6339..6360
                     /label=F1ori-F
                     /note="F1 origin, forward primer"
     primer_bind     complement(6479..6499)
                     /label=pBABE 3'
                     /note="SV40 enhancer, reverse primer for pBABE vectors"
     promoter        6484..6813
                     /label=SV40 promoter
                     /note="SV40 enhancer and early promoter"
     rep_origin      6664..6799
                     /label=SV40 ori
                     /note="SV40 origin of replication"
     primer_bind     6726..6745
                     /label=SV40pro-F
                     /note="SV40 promoter/origin, forward primer"
     promoter        6861..6908
                     /label=EM7 promoter
                     /note="synthetic bacterial promoter "
     CDS             6927..7301
                     /codon_start=1
                     /gene="Sh ble from Streptoalloteichus hindustanus"
                     /product="antibiotic-binding protein"
                     /label=BleoR
                     /note="confers resistance to bleomycin, phleomycin, and
                     Zeocin(TM)"
                     /translation="MAKLTSAVPVLTARDVAGAVEFWTDRLGFSRDFVEDDFAGVVRDD
                     VTLFISAVQDQVVPDNTLAWVWVRGLDELYAEWSEVVSTNFRDASGPAMTEIGEQPWGR
                     EFALRDPAGNCVHFVAEEQD"
     polyA_signal    7431..7552
                     /label=SV40 poly(A) signal
                     /note="SV40 polyadenylation signal"
     primer_bind     complement(7468..7487)
                     /label=SV40pA-R
                     /note="SV40 polyA, reverse primer"
     primer_bind     7522..7541
                     /label=EBV-rev
                     /note="SV40 polyA terminator, reverse primer"
     primer_bind     complement(7601..7617)
                     /label=M13 rev
                     /note="common sequencing primer, one of multiple similar
                     variants"
     primer_bind     complement(7601..7617)
                     /label=M13 Reverse
                     /note="In lacZ gene. Also called M13-rev"
     primer_bind     complement(7614..7636)
                     /label=M13/pUC Reverse
                     /note="In lacZ gene"
     protein_bind    7625..7641
                     /label=lac operator
                     /bound_moiety="lac repressor encoded by lacI"
                     /note="The lac repressor binds to the lac operator to
                     inhibit transcription in E. coli. This inhibition can be
                     relieved by adding lactose or
                     isopropyl-beta-D-thiogalactopyranoside (IPTG)."
     promoter        complement(7649..7679)
                     /label=lac promoter
                     /note="promoter for the E. coli lac operon"
     protein_bind    7694..7715
                     /label=CAP binding site
                     /bound_moiety="E. coli catabolite activator protein"
                     /note="CAP binding activates transcription in the presence
                     of cAMP."
     primer_bind     complement(7832..7849)
                     /label=L4440
                     /note="L4440 vector, forward primer"
     rep_origin      complement(8003..8591)
                     /direction=LEFT
                     /label=ori
                     /note="high-copy-number ColE1/pMB1/pBR322/pUC origin of
                     replication"
     primer_bind     complement(8083..8102)
                     /label=pBR322ori-F
                     /note="pBR322 origin, forward primer"
     CDS             complement(8762..9622)
                     /codon_start=1
                     /gene="bla"
                     /product="beta-lactamase"
                     /label=AmpR
                     /note="confers resistance to ampicillin, carbenicillin, and
                     related antibiotics"
                     /translation="MSIQHFRVALIPFFAAFCLPVFAHPETLVKVKDAEDQLGARVGYI
                     ELDLNSGKILESFRPEERFPMMSTFKVLLCGAVLSRIDAGQEQLGRRIHYSQNDLVEYS
                     PVTEKHLTDGMTVRELCSAAITMSDNTAANLLLTTIGGPKELTAFLHNMGDHVTRLDRW
                     EPELNEAIPNDERDTTMPVAMATTLRKLLTGELLTLASRQQLIDWMEADKVAGPLLRSA
                     LPAGWFIADKSGAGERGSRGIIAALGPDGKPSRIVVIYTTGSQATMDERNRQIAEIGAS
                     LIKHW"
     primer_bind     9385..9404
                     /label=Amp-R
                     /note="Ampicillin resistance gene, reverse primer"
     promoter        complement(9623..9727)
                     /gene="bla"
                     /label=AmpR promoter
     primer_bind     complement(9802..9821)
                     /label=pRS-marker
                     /note="pRS vectors, use to sequence yeast selectable
                     marker"
ORIGIN
        1 aggtcgctga gtagtgcgcg agcaaaattt aagctacaac aaggcaaggc ttgaccgaca
       61 attgcatgaa gaatctgctt agggttaggc gttttgcgct gcttcgcgat gtacgggcca
      121 gatatacgcg ttgacattga ttattgacta gttattaata gtaatcaatt acggggtcat
      181 tagttcatag cccatatatg gagttccgcg ttacataact tacggtaaat ggcccgcctg
      241 gctgaccgcc caacgacccc cgcccattga cgtcaataat gacgtatgtt cccatagtaa
      301 cgccaatagg gactttccat tgacgtcaat gggtggagta tttacggtaa actgcccact
      361 tggcagtaca tcaagtgtat catatgccaa gtacgccccc tattgacgtc aatgacggta
      421 aatggcccgc ctggcattat gcccagtaca tgaccttatg ggactttcct acttggcagt
      481 acatctacgt attagtcatc gctattacca tggtgatgcg gttttggcag tacatcaatg
      541 ggcgtggata gcggtttgac tcacggggat ttccaagtct ccaccccatt gacgtcaatg
      601 ggagtttgtt ttggcaccaa aatcaacggg actttccaaa atgtcgtaac aactccgccc
      661 cattgacgca aatgggcggt aggcgtgtac ggtgggaggt ctatataagc agcgcgtttt
      721 gcctgtactg ggtctctctg gttagaccag atctgagcct gggagctctc tggctaacta
      781 gggaacccac tgcttaagcc tcaataaagc ttgccttgag tgcttcaagt agtgtgtgcc
      841 cgtctgttgt gtgactctgg taactagaga tccctcagac ccttttagtc agtgtggaaa
      901 atctctagca gtggcgcccg aacagggact tgaaagcgaa agggaaacca gaggagctct
      961 ctcgacgcag gactcggctt gctgaagcgc gcacggcaag aggcgagggg cggcgactgg
     1021 tgagtacgcc aaaaattttg actagcggag gctagaagga gagagatggg tgcgagagcg
     1081 tcagtattaa gcgggggaga attagatcgc gatgggaaaa aattcggtta aggccagggg
     1141 gaaagaaaaa atataaatta aaacatatag tatgggcaag cagggagcta gaacgattcg
     1201 cagttaatcc tggcctgtta gaaacatcag aaggctgtag acaaatactg ggacagctac
     1261 aaccatccct tcagacagga tcagaagaac ttagatcatt atataataca gtagcaaccc
     1321 tctattgtgt gcatcaaagg atagagataa aagacaccaa ggaagcttta gacaagatag
     1381 aggaagagca aaacaaaagt aagaccaccg cacagcaagc ggccgctgat cttcagacct
     1441 ggaggaggag atatgaggga caattggaga agtgaattat ataaatataa agtagtaaaa
     1501 attgaaccat taggagtagc acccaccaag gcaaagagaa gagtggtgca gagagaaaaa
     1561 agagcagtgg gaataggagc tttgttcctt gggttcttgg gagcagcagg aagcactatg
     1621 ggcgcagcgt caatgacgct gacggtacag gccagacaat tattgtctgg tatagtgcag
     1681 cagcagaaca atttgctgag ggctattgag gcgcaacagc atctgttgca actcacagtc
     1741 tggggcatca agcagctcca ggcaagaatc ctggctgtgg aaagatacct aaaggatcaa
     1801 cagctcctgg ggatttgggg ttgctctgga aaactcattt gcaccactgc tgtgccttgg
     1861 aatgctagtt ggagtaataa atctctggaa cagatttgga atcacacgac ctggatggag
     1921 tgggacagag aaattaacaa ttacacaagc ttaatacact ccttaattga agaatcgcaa
     1981 aaccagcaag aaaagaatga acaagaatta ttggaattag ataaatgggc aagtttgtgg
     2041 aattggttta acataacaaa ttggctgtgg tatataaaat tattcataat gatagtagga
     2101 ggcttggtag gtttaagaat agtttttgct gtactttcta tagtgaatag agttaggcag
     2161 ggatattcac cattatcgtt tcagacccac ctcccaaccc cgaggggacc cgacaggccc
     2221 gaaggaatag aagaagaagg tggagagaga gacagagaca gatccattcg attagtgaac
     2281 ggatcggcac tgcgtgcgcc aattctgcag acaaatggca gtattcatcc acaattttaa
     2341 aagaaaaggg gggattgggg ggtacagtgc aggggaaaga atagtagaca taatagcaac
     2401 agacatacaa actaaagaat tacaaaaaca aattacaaaa attcaaaatt ttcgggttta
     2461 ttacagggac agcagagatc cagtttggtt agatctcgag tttaccactc cctatcagtg
     2521 atagagaaaa gtgaaagtcg agtttaccac tccctatcag tgatagagaa aagtgaaagt
     2581 cgagtttacc actccctatc agtgatagag aaaagtgaaa gtcgagttta ccactcccta
     2641 tcagtgatag agaaaagtga aagtcgagtt taccactccc tatcagtgat agagaaaagt
     2701 gaaagtcgag tttaccactc cctatcagtg atagagaaaa gtgaaagtcg agctcggtac
     2761 ccgggtcgag gtaggcgtgt acggtgggag gcctatataa gcagagctcg tttagtgaac
     2821 cgtcagatcg cctggagacg ccatccacgc tgttttgacc tccatagaag acaccgggac
     2881 cgatccagcc tccgcggccc cgaattcgcc ctttttgggt ttttgttttg ttttgttttg
     2941 ttttgatttt tggtgacagt tccgcacacc cgcattctag ttcttgtctg cctcgtgctc
     3001 agagcttggg gcgatgtacc aaagcctggc catggccgcc aaccacggcc ccccgcccgg
     3061 cgcctacgaa gcaggtggcc ctggcgcctt catgcacagc gcgggcgccg cgtcctcgcc
     3121 cgtctacgtg cccactccgc gggtgccgtc ctctgtgctg ggcctgtcct acctgcaggg
     3181 cggtggcagt gccgctgcag ctggaaccac ctcgggtggc agctccgggg ccggcccgtc
     3241 gggtgcaggg cctgggaccc agcagggtag ccctggctgg agccaagctg gagccgaggg
     3301 agccgcctac accccgccgc ccgtgtcccc gcgcttctct ttcccgggga ctactgggtc
     3361 cctggcggcc gctgccgccg ctgccgcagc ccgggaagct gcagcctacg gcagtggcgg
     3421 cggggcggcg ggcgctggtc tggctggccg agagcagtac gggcgtccgg gcttcgccgg
     3481 ctcctactcc agcccctacc cagcctacat ggccgacgtg ggagcatcct gggccgcagc
     3541 cgctgccgcc tctgccggcc ccttcgacag cccagtcctg cacagcctgc ctggacgggc
     3601 caaccctgga agacacccca atctcgtaga tatgtttgat gacttctcag aaggcagaga
     3661 gtgtgtcaat tgtggggcca tgtccacccc actctggagg cgagatggga cgggacacta
     3721 cctgtgcaat gcctgtggcc tctatcacaa gatgaacggc atcaaccggc ccctcattaa
     3781 gcctcagcgc cgcctgtccg cttcccgccg ggtaggcctc tcctgtgcca actgccagac
     3841 taccaccacc acgctgtggc gtcgtaatgc cgagggtgag cctgtatgta atgcctgcgg
     3901 cctctacatg aagctccatg gggttcccag gcctcttgca atgcggaagg aggggattca
     3961 aaccagaaaa cggaagccca agaacctgaa taaatctaag acgccagcag gtcctgctgg
     4021 tgagaccctc cctccctcca gtggtgcctc cagcggtaac tccagcaatg ccactagcag
     4081 cagcagcagc agtgaagaga tgcgccccat caagacagag cccgggctgt catctcacta
     4141 tgggcacagc agctccatgt cccagacatt cagtactgtg tccggccacg ggccctccat
     4201 ccatccagtg ctgtctgctc tgaagctgtc cccacaaggc tatgcatctc ctgtcactca
     4261 gacatcgcag gccagctcca agcaggactc ttggaacagc ctggtcctgg ctgacagtca
     4321 tggggacata atcaccgcgt aatcagcgcc cccccttccc tcttcaaatt cctgctcgga
     4381 cttgggacgt gggggccagc aaagtaaaag gctgggaagg gcgaattcga tatcaagctt
     4441 atcgataatc aacctctgga ttacaaaatt tgtgaaagat tgactggtat tcttaactat
     4501 gttgctcctt ttacgctatg tggatacgct gctttaatgc ctttgtatca tgctattgct
     4561 tcccgtatgg ctttcatttt ctcctccttg tataaatcct ggttgctgtc tctttatgag
     4621 gagttgtggc ccgttgtcag gcaacgtggc gtggtgtgca ctgtgtttgc tgacgcaacc
     4681 cccactggtt ggggcattgc caccacctgt cagctccttt ccgggacttt cgctttcccc
     4741 ctccctattg ccacggcgga actcatcgcc gcctgccttg cccgctgctg gacaggggct
     4801 cggctgttgg gcactgacaa ttccgtggtg ttgtcgggga aatcatcgtc ctttccttgg
     4861 ctgctcgcct gtgttgccac ctggattctg cgcgggacgt ccttctgcta cgtcccttcg
     4921 gccctcaatc cagcggacct tccttcccgc ggcctgctgc cggctctgcg gcctcttccg
     4981 cgtcttcgcc ttcgccctca gacgagtcgg atctcccttt gggccgcctc cccgcatcga
     5041 taccgtcgac ctcgagacct agaaaaacat ggagcaatca caagtagcaa tacagcagct
     5101 accaatgctg attgtgcctg gctagaagca caagaggagg aggaggtggg ttttccagtc
     5161 acacctcagg tacctttaag accaatgact tacaaggcag ctgtagatct tagccacttt
     5221 ttaaaagaaa aggggggact ggaagggcta attcactccc aacgaagaca agatatcctt
     5281 gatctgtgga tctaccacac acaaggctac ttccctgatt ggcagaacta cacaccaggg
     5341 ccagggatca gatatccact gacctttgga tggtgctaca agctagtacc agttgagcaa
     5401 gagaaggtag aagaagccaa tgaaggagag aacacccgct tgttacaccc tgtgagcctg
     5461 catgggatgg atgacccgga gagagaagta ttagagtgga ggtttgacag ccgcctagca
     5521 tttcatcaca tggcccgaga gctgcatccg gactgtactg ggtctctctg gttagaccag
     5581 atctgagcct gggagctctc tggctaacta gggaacccac tgcttaagcc tcaataaagc
     5641 ttgccttgag tgcttcaagt agtgtgtgcc cgtctgttgt gtgactctgg taactagaga
     5701 tccctcagac ccttttagtc agtgtggaaa atctctagca gggcccgttt aaacccgctg
     5761 atcagcctcg actgtgcctt ctagttgcca gccatctgtt gtttgcccct cccccgtgcc
     5821 ttccttgacc ctggaaggtg ccactcccac tgtcctttcc taataaaatg aggaaattgc
     5881 atcgcattgt ctgagtaggt gtcattctat tctggggggt ggggtggggc aggacagcaa
     5941 gggggaggat tgggaagaca atagcaggca tgctggggat gcggtgggct ctatggcttc
     6001 tgaggcggaa agaaccagct ggggctctag ggggtatccc cnnnnnnnnn nnnnnnnnnn
     6061 nnnnnnnnnn nnnnnnnnnn nnnnnnnnnn nnnnnnnnnn nnnnnnnnnn nnnnnnnnnn
     6121 nnnnnnnnnn nnnnnnnnnn nnnnnnnnnn nnnnnnnnnn nnnnncnnnn nnnnnnnnnn
     6181 nnnnnnnnnn nnnnnnnnnn nnnnnnnnnn nnnnnnnnnn nnnnnnnnnn nnnnnnnnnn
     6241 nnnnnnnnnn nnnnnnnann nnnnnnnnnn nnnnnnnnnn nnnnnnnnnn nnnnnnnnnn
     6301 nnnnnnncct ttgacgttgg agtccacgtt ctttaatagt ggactcttgt tccaaactgg
     6361 aacaacactc aaccctatct cggtctattc ttttgattta taagggattt tgccgatttc
     6421 ggcctattgg ttaaaaaatg agctgattta acaaaaattt aacgcgaatt aattctgtgg
     6481 aatgtgtgtc agttagggtg tggaaagtcc ccaggctccc cagcaggcag aagtatgcaa
     6541 agcatgcatc tcaattagtc agcaaccagg tgtggaaagt ccccaggctc cccagcaggc
     6601 agaagtatgc aaagcatgca tctcaattag tcagcaacca tagtcccgcc cctaactccg
     6661 cccatcccgc ccctaactcc gcccagttcc gcccattctc cgccccatgg ctgactaatt
     6721 ttttttattt atgcagaggc cgaggccgcc tctgcctctg agctattcca gaagtagtga
     6781 ggaggctttt ttggaggcct aggcttttgc aaaaagctcc cgggagcttg tatatccatt
     6841 ttcggatctg atcagcacgt gttgacaatt aatcatcggc atagtatatc ggcatagtat
     6901 aatacgacaa ggtgaggaac taaaccatgg ccaagttgac cagtgccgtt ccggtgctca
     6961 ccgcgcgcga cgtcgccgga gcggtcgagt tctggaccga ccggctcggg ttctcccggg
     7021 acttcgtgga ggacgacttc gccggtgtgg tccgggacga cgtgaccctg ttcatcagcg
     7081 cggtccagga ccaggtggtg ccggacaaca ccctggcctg ggtgtgggtg cgcggcctgg
     7141 acgagctgta cgccgagtgg tcggaggtcg tgtccacgaa cttccgggac gcctccgggc
     7201 cggccatgac cgagatcggc gagcagccgt gggggcggga gttcgccctg cgcgacccgg
     7261 ccggcaactg cgtgcacttc gtggccgagg agcaggactg acacgtgcta cgagatttcg
     7321 attccaccgc cgccttctat gaaaggttgg gcttcggaat cgttttccgg gacgccggct
     7381 ggatgatcct ccagcgcggg gatctcatgc tggagttctt cgcccacccc aacttgttta
     7441 ttgcagctta taatggttac aaataaagca atagcatcac aaatttcaca aataaagcat
     7501 ttttttcact gcattctagt tgtggtttgt ccaaactcat caatgtatct tatcatgtct
     7561 gtataccgtc gacctctagc tagagcttgg cgtaatcatg gtcatagctg tttcctgtgt
     7621 gaaattgtta tccgctcaca attccacaca acatacgagc cggaagcata aagtgtaaag
     7681 cctggggtgc ctaatgagtg agctaactca cattaattgc gttgcgctca ctgcccgctt
     7741 tccagtcggg aaacctgtcg tgccagctgc attaatgaat cggccaacgc gcggggagag
     7801 gcggtttgcg tattgggcgc tcttccgctt cctcgctcac tgactcgctg cgctcggtcg
     7861 ttcggctgcg gcgagcggta tcagctcact caaaggcggt aatacggtta tccacagaat
     7921 caggggataa cgcaggaaag aacatgtgag caaaaggcca gcaaaaggcc aggaaccgta
     7981 aaaaggccgc gttgctggcg tttttccata ggctccgccc ccctgacgag catcacaaaa
     8041 atcgacgctc aagtcagagg tggcgaaacc cgacaggact ataaagatac caggcgtttc
     8101 cccctggaag ctccctcgtg cgctctcctg ttccgaccct gccgcttacc ggatacctgt
     8161 ccgcctttct cccttcggga agcgtggcgc tttctcatag ctcacgctgt aggtatctca
     8221 gttcggtgta ggtcgttcgc tccaagctgg gctgtgtgca cgaacccccc gttcagcccg
     8281 accgctgcgc cttatccggt aactatcgtc ttgagtccaa cccggtaaga cacgacttat
     8341 cgccactggc agcagccact ggtaacagga ttagcagagc gaggtatgta ggcggtgcta
     8401 cagagttctt gaagtggtgg cctaactacg gctacactag aagaacagta tttggtatct
     8461 gcgctctgct gaagccagtt accttcggaa aaagagttgg tagctcttga tccggcaaac
     8521 aaaccaccgc tggtagcggt ggtttttttg tttgcaagca gcagattacg cgcagaaaaa
     8581 aaggatctca agaagatcct ttgatctttt ctacggggtc tgacgctcag tggaacgaaa
     8641 actcacgtta agggattttg gtcatgagat tatcaaaaag gatcttcacc tagatccttt
     8701 taaattaaaa atgaagtttt aaatcaatct aaagtatata tgagtaaact tggtctgaca
     8761 gttaccaatg cttaatcagt gaggcaccta tctcagcgat ctgtctattt cgttcatcca
     8821 tagttgcctg actccccgtc gtgtagataa ctacgatacg ggagggctta ccatctggcc
     8881 ccagtgctgc aatgataccg cgagacccac gctcaccggc tccagattta tcagcaataa
     8941 accagccagc cggaagggcc gagcgcagaa gtggtcctgc aactttatcc gcctccatcc
     9001 agtctattaa ttgttgccgg gaagctagag taagtagttc gccagttaat agtttgcgca
     9061 acgttgttgc cattgctaca ggcatcgtgg tgtcacgctc gtcgtttggt atggcttcat
     9121 tcagctccgg ttcccaacga tcaaggcgag ttacatgatc ccccatgttg tgcaaaaaag
     9181 cggttagctc cttcggtcct ccgatcgttg tcagaagtaa gttggccgca gtgttatcac
     9241 tcatggttat ggcagcactg cataattctc ttactgtcat gccatccgta agatgctttt
     9301 ctgtgactgg tgagtactca accaagtcat tctgagaata gtgtatgcgg cgaccgagtt
     9361 gctcttgccc ggcgtcaata cgggataata ccgcgccaca tagcagaact ttaaaagtgc
     9421 tcatcattgg aaaacgttct tcggggcgaa aactctcaag gatcttaccg ctgttgagat
     9481 ccagttcgat gtaacccact cgtgcaccca actgatcttc agcatctttt actttcacca
     9541 gcgtttctgg gtgagcaaaa acaggaaggc aaaatgccgc aaaaaaggga ataagggcga
     9601 cacggaaatg ttgaatactc atactcttcc tttttcaata ttattgaagc atttatcagg
     9661 gttattgtct catgagcgga tacatatttg aatgtattta gaaaaataaa caaatagggg
     9721 ttccgcgcac atttccccga aaagtgccac ctgacgtcga cggatcggga gatctcccga
     9781 tcccctatgg tgcactctca gtacaatctg ctctgatgcc gcatagttaa gccagtatct
     9841 gctccctgct tgtgtgttgg
//
