>Addgene plasmid #41084 | FUW-TetO-Gata4 | addgene partial sequence | sequence record 55301 | LNCX 5'-AGCTCGTTTAGTGAACCGTCAGATC-3'
TTTGACCTCCATAGAAGACACCGGGACCGATCCAGCCTCCGCGGCCCCGAATTCGCCCTTTTTGGGTTTT
TGTTTTGTTTTGTTTTGTTTTGATTTTTGGTGACAGTTCCGCACACCCGCATTCTAGTTCTTGTCTGCCT
CGTGCTCAGAGCTTGGGGCGATGTACCAAAGCCTGGCCATGGCCGCCAACCACGGCCCCCCGCCCGGCGC
CTACGAAGCAGGTGGCCCTGGCGCCTTCATGCACAGCGCGGGCGCCGCGTCCTCGCCCGTCTACGTGCCC
ACTCCGCGGGTGCCGTCCTCTGTGCTGGGCCTGTCCTACCTGCAGGGCGGTGGCAGTGCCGCTGCAGCTG
GAACCACCTCGGGTGGCAGCTCCGGGGCCGGCCCGTCGGGTGCAGGGCCTGGGACCCAGCAGGGTAGCCC
TGGCTGGAGCCAAGCTGGAGCCGAGGGAGCCGCCTACACCCCGCCGCCCGTGTCCCCGCGCTTCTCTTTC
CCGGGGACTACTGGGTCCCTGGCGGCCGCTGCCGCCGCTGCCGCAGCCCGGGAAGCTGCAGCCTACGGCA
GTGGCGGCGGGGCGGCGGGCGCTGGTCTGGCTGGCCGAGAGCAGTACGGGCGTCCGGGCTTCGCCGGCTC
CTACTCCAGCCCCTACCCAGCCTACATGGCCGACGTGGGAGCATCCTGGGCCGCAGCCGCTGCCGCCTCT
GCCGGCCCCTTCGACAGCCCAGTCCTGCACAGCCTGCCTGGACGGGCCAACCCTGGAAGACACCCCAATC
